>Addgene plasmid #1617 | L4026 | depositor full sequence | sequence record 227 | Author sequence
AAGCTTGCATGCCTGCAGGCCTTGGTCGAGTATGAGAAACAACATTAACAATGTTTTGGGAGAAACATGT
AGTTTTGTACGTCCGGTCCAGTGAGAGTTTTCAACTTATTTTGGAAGAAATTTTTTTTTGACAAAATTTT
GCAATTTCCCACGCAGAAATACGGTATGCCCCGTATCTCGCCACGAACATAATATTTTAAATTGACGGAA
AGGTGTGCGCCTTTAAGAAGCACAGTAACCATTTTCCGGTTTTTTTTTTGAAATTGCCTTTGATTTTTAC
TTTTTTCTCCCAAAAACGAGAAATTTAATATAATCCATCAAAATCTTTGTGAACGAGAGAAATATAGTGA
AAAACTCAAAGAAAATTGCGAAATGGATTACTGTACTCCATAAAGGCGCACATCTTTTCGAAAAATCGTG
AAAAATTGCATCTGACCAACAGTTTTGCGTGGAATCTTCCTAGATTCAAATTTCCTATGAGTCATAAAAC
TATCATTTTATCGGACAATAACTACACGTGTACCTTGTTTCCATATGTTCTACCAATATAATTTGTGTTC
ATATGTGGCCAGGTACGGGAAATTAGAACACGGACTGATTTAGGAAGGTTCAAATTCGAGAACAATGGAC
GACTTGCTGCACGAAAACGTGGATTATTCTGAAACCGCCTATGTGATCACTATCGATTTAGCACTTCGGT
TTTCTTTTTCCGTTTTCCTTTATATTCCGTATTGTATGCCGACAATAACGCTTTTTCTTTGTATAAACAT
TTCCAGAAGCAGAGCAAATTTGTTTATTCCAGAATTGACTGAATATTGAAATAATGTTTACAGACATACT
GTAGATTTTTTTCTATTCAAACATGAATACAGTTTTTCGTATTTTTAATCTTCAGATAAGTTTTGTGTGT
GTTTTTGAGAATAATATTTAAAAAAGATAAGCAAATATCAGAACTACGGTAAGCGAAGGGGTACGGTCGT
CAATTGCGGACTTCCGAGCTGTGCACGGCGCCAAAATTTATTTTGAGTTTTAAAATGATTTTCTTTGTTT
TTTTTTCTTTTTTTGACACGATAAGAACATTTTTCTGTATTTCTAATATTTTAAATGAGATCGTAATAAG
TTTATTTAGCTCCATCACATTATTTTCGGAATATTCATCGCTTGAAAACGGCGTAAAATAGGTTCCAAGT
AAATCATTGCAAACAAATCTCCGTTTATCGTTCTAACAAAGTTTTTCGTTCACTTTCTTATGTAAATCGT
TTTCCCCACTTCTTCTTCACGGGAATGATCAATTGAAAGGCCATAAATTGGTTGTTTTCTCCACATTTCG
CAACCAACATGCAGCTGTCGGATAGGCAATAAAATAATGTAATCAATGAGTTTTCCGATTTATCCTAACA
GTTCTTTTTCTAGTGTTCCTATTCGAAAAAAGTACTGTTATCCTTCTTTTTGGACCGCCCATCTCAGGTG
TCAAGACAATCGCAACACACTCAGAAAATGGGCGGAGTATGCCACCCGGCCTTCATTCGTCGCTCCTTGT
CTTCTCCATTTTCGTTTTTTTCCTGTTCTCCGTTCTTTTTTTGTACTTTTGTGATAATGCTGAAGTGTTC
TTTTTTTTCGCTTAACCGCATCTCTTGATTTAATTCATATTTTCTTTCAGATTCATATACAATAACACCA
AGAGCTGCTCTAACAACTAATAATAACAGAATCTAGAGGATCCCCGGGTACCGAGCTCAGAAAAAATGAC
TGCTCCAAAGAAGAAGCGTAAGGTACCGGCAGAAAAAATGACTGCTCCAAAGAAGAAGCGTAAGGTACCG
GCAGAAAAAATGACTGCTCCAAAGAAGAAGCGTAAGGTACCGGCAGAAAAAATGACTGCTCCAAAGAAGA
AGCGTAAGGTACCGGTAGAAAAAATGAGTAAAGGAGAAGAACTTTTCACTGGAGTTGTCCCAATTCTTGT
TGAATTAGATGGTGATGTTAATGGGCACAAATTTTCTGTCAGTGGAGAGGGTGAAGGTGATGCAACATAC
GGAAAACTTACCCTTAAATTTATTTGCACTACTGGAAAACTACCTGTTCCATGGGTAAGTTTAAACATAT
ATATACTAACTAACCCTGATTATTTAAATTTTCAGCCAACACTTGTCACTACTTTCTGTTATGGTGTTCA
ATGCTTCTCGAGATACCCAGATCATATGAAACGGCATGACTTTTTCAAGAGTGCCATGCCCGAAGGTTAT
GTACAGGAAAGAACTATATTTTTCAAAGATGACGGGAACTACAAGACACGTAAGTTTAAACAGTTCGGTA
CTAACTAACCATACATATTTAAATTTTCAGGTGCTGAAGTCAAGTTTGAAGGTGATACCCTTGTTAATAG
AATCGAGTTAAAAGGTATTGATTTTAAAGAAGATGGAAACATTCTTGGACACAAATTGGAATACAACTAT
AACTCACACAATGTATACATCATGGCAGACAAACAAAAGAATGGAATCAAAGTTGTAAGTTTAAACATGA
TTTTACTAACTAACTAATCTGATTTAAATTTTCAGAACTTCAAAATTAGACACAACATTGAAGATGGAAG
CGTTCAACTAGCAGACCATTATCAACAAAATACTCCAATTGGCGATGGCCCTGTCCTTTTACCAGACAAC
CATTACCTGTCCACACAATCTGCCCTTTCGAAAGATCCCAACGAAAAGAGAGACCACATGGTCCTTCTTG
AGTTTGTAACAGCTGCTGGGATTACACATGGCATGGATGAACTATACAAATAGCATTCGTAGAATTGTAA
GTTTAAACTTTCTCATACTAACTAACGCGCTCTATTTAAATTTTCAGAATTCCAACTGAGCGCCGGTCGC
TACCATTACCAACTTGTCTGGTGTCAAAAATAATAGGGGCCGCTGTCATCAGAGTAAGTTTAAACTGAGT
TCTACTAACTAACGAGTAATATTTAAATTTTCAGCATCTCGCGCCCGTGCCTCTGACTTCTAAGTCCAAT
TACTCTTCAACATCCCTACATGCTCTTTCTCCCTGTGCTCCCACCCCCTATTTTTGTTATTATCAAAAAA
CTTCTCTTAATTTCTTTGTTTTTTAGCTTCTTTTAAGTCACCTCTAACAATGAAATTGTGTAGATTCAAA
AATAGAATTAATTCGTAATAAAAAGTCGAAAAAAATTGTGCTCCCTCCCCCCATTAATAATAATTCTATC
CCAAAATCTACACAATGTTCTGTGTACACTTCTTATGTTTTTTACTTCTGATAAATTTTTTTGAAACATC
ATAGAAAAAACCGCACACAAAATACCTTATCATATGTTACGTTTCAGTTTATGACCGCAATTTTTATTTC
TTCGCACGTCTGGGCCTCTCATGACGTCAAATCATGCTCATCGTGAAAAAGTTTTGGAGTATTTTTGGAA
TTTTTCAATCAAGTGAAAGTTTATGAAATTAATTTTCCTGCTTTTGCTTTTTGGGGTTTCCCCTATTGTT
TGTCAAGATTTCGAGGACGGCGTTTTTCTTGCTAAAATCACAAGTATTGATGAGCACGATGCAAGAAAGA
TCGGAAGAAGGTTTGGGTTTGAGGCTCAGTGGAAGGTGAGTAGAAGTTGATAATTTGAAAGTGGAGTAGT
GTCTATGGGGTTTTTGCCTTAAATGACAGAATACATTCCCAATATACCAAACATAACTGTTTCCTACTAG
TCGGCCGTACGGGCCCTTTCGTCTCGCGCGTTTCGGTGATGACGGTGAAAACCTCTGACACATGCAGCTC
CCGGAGACGGTCACAGCTTGTCTGTAAGCGGATGCCGGGAGCAGACAAGCCCGTCAGGGCGCGTCAGCGG
GTGTTGGCGGGTGTCGGGGCTGGCTTAACTATGCGGCATCAGAGCAGATTGTACTGAGAGTGCACCATAT
GCGGTGTGAAATACCGCACAGATGCGTAAGGAGAAAATACCGCATCAGGCGGCCTTAAGGGCCTCGTGAT
ACGCCTATTTTTATAGGTTAATGTCATGATAATAATGGTTTCTTAGACGTCAGGTGGCACTTTTCGGGGA
AATGTGCGCGGAACCCCTATTTGTTTATTTTTCTAAATACATTCAAATATGTATCCGCTCATGAGACAAT
AACCCTGATAAATGCTTCAATAATATTGAAAAAGGAAGAGTATGAGTATTCAACATTTCCGTGTCGCCCT
TATTCCCTTTTTTGCGGCATTTTGCCTTCCTGTTTTTGCTCACCCAGAAACGCTGGTGAAAGTAAAAGAT
GCTGAAGATCAGTTGGGTGCACGAGTGGGTTACATCGAACTGGATCTCAACAGCGGTAAGATCCTTGAGA
GTTTTCGCCCCGAAGAACGTTTTCCAATGATGAGCACTTTTAAAGTTCTGCTATGTGGCGCGGTATTATC
CCGTATTGACGCCGGGCAAGAGCAACTCGGTCGCCGCATACACTATTCTCAGAATGACTTGGTTGAGTAC
TCACCAGTCACAGAAAAGCATCTTACGGATGGCATGACAGTAAGAGAATTATGCAGTGCTGCCATAACCA
TGAGTGATAACACTGCGGCCAACTTACTTCTGACAACGATCGGAGGACCGAAGGAGCTAACCGCTTTTTT
GCACAACATGGGGGATCATGTAACTCGCCTTGATCGTTGGGAACCGGAGCTGAATGAAGCCATACCAAAC
GACGAGCGTGACACCACGATGCCTGTAGCAATGGCAACAACGTTGCGCAAACTATTAACTGGCGAACTAC
TTACTCTAGCTTCCCGGCAACAATTAATAGACTGGATGGAGGCGGATAAAGTTGCAGGACCACTTCTGCG
CTCGGCCCTTCCGGCTGGCTGGTTTATTGCTGATAAATCTGGAGCCGGTGAGCGTGGGTCTCGCGGTATC
ATTGCAGCACTGGGGCCAGATGGTAAGCCCTCCCGTATCGTAGTTATCTACACGACGGGGAGTCAGGCAA
CTATGGATGAACGAAATAGACAGATCGCTGAGATAGGTGCCTCACTGATTAAGCATTGGTAACTGTCAGA
CCAAGTTTACTCATATATACTTTAGATTGATTTAAAACTTCATTTTTAATTTAAAAGGATCTAGGTGAAG
ATCCTTTTTGATAATCTCATGACCAAAATCCCTTAACGTGAGTTTTCGTTCCACTGAGCGTCAGACCCCG
TAGAAAAGATCAAAGGATCTTCTTGAGATCCTTTTTTTCTGCGCGTAATCTGCTGCTTGCAAACAAAAAA
ACCACCGCTACCAGCGGTGGTTTGTTTGCCGGATCAAGAGCTACCAACTCTTTTTCCGAAGGTAACTGGC
TTCAGCAGAGCGCAGATACCAAATACTGTCCTTCTAGTGTAGCCGTAGTTAGGCCACCACTTCAAGAACT
CTGTAGCACCGCCTACATACCTCGCTCTGCTAATCCTGTTACCAGTGGCTGCTGCCAGTGGCGATAAGTC
GTGTCTTACCGGGTTGGACTCAAGACGATAGTTACCGGATAAGGCGCAGCGGTCGGGCTGAACGGGGGGT
TCGTGCACACAGCCCAGCTTGGAGCGAACGACCTACACCGAACTGAGATACCTACAGCGTGAGCATTGAG
AAAGCGCCACGCTTCCCGAAGGGAGAAAGGCGGACAGGTATCCGGTAAGCGGCAGGGTCGGAACAGGAGA
GCGCACGAGGGAGCTTCCAGGGGGAAACGCCTGGTATCTTTATAGTCCTGTCGGGTTTCGCCACCTCTGA
CTTGAGCGTCGATTTTTGTGATGCTCGTCAGGGGGGCGGAGCCTATGGAAAAACGCCAGCAACGCGGCCT
TTTTACGGTTCCTGGCCTTTTGCTGGCCTTTTGCTCACATGTTCTTTCCTGCGTTATCCCCTGATTCTGT
GGATAACCGTATTACCGCCTTTGAGTGAGCTGATACCGCTCGCCGCAGCCGAACGACCGAGCGCAGCGAG
TCAGTGAGCGAGGAAGCGGAAGAGCGCCCAATACGCAAACCGCCTCTCCCCGCGCGTTGGCCGATTCATT
AATGCAGCTGGCACGACAGGTTTCCCGACTGGAAAGCGGGCAGTGAGCGCAACGCAATTAATGTGAGTTA
GCTCACTCATTAGGCACCCCAGGCTTTACACTTTATGCTTCCGGCTCGTATGTTGTGTGGAATTGTGAGC
GGATAACAATTTCACACAGGAAACAGCTATGACCATGATTACGCCAAGCTGTAAGTTTAAACATGATCTT
ACTAACTAACTATTCTCATTTAAATTTTCAGAGCTTAAAAATGGCTGAAATCACTCACAACGATGGATAC
GCTAACAACTTGGAAATGAAAT
Features (pLannotate 1.2.2; 13 found; start..end, strand, type, name):
      1..19      -  misc_feature   MCS (fragment): pUC18/19 multiple cloning site
   1712..1738    -  misc_feature   MCS (fragment): pUC18/19 multiple cloning site
   1917..2777    +  CDS            sg25: sg25 is a basic (constitutively fluorescent) green fluorescent protein published in 1997, derived from Aequorea victoria.
   3453..3605    +  CDS            aex-5 (fragment): AEX5_CAEEL - Also known as kpc-3 From Caenorhabditis elegans.
   3733..3768    +  CDS            rop (fragment): Rop protein, which maintains plasmids at low copy number; rop
   3870..3969    +  misc_feature   bom (fragment): basis of mobility region from pBR322
   4067..4171    +  promoter       AmpR promoter: bla
   4172..5032    +  CDS            AmpR: β-lactamase; bla; confers resistance to ampicillin, carbenicillin, and related antibiotics
   5203..5791    +  rep_origin     ori: high-copy-number ColE1/pMB1/pBR322/pUC origin of replication
   5974..6066    +  CDS            lacI (fragment): lac repressor; lacI; The lac repressor binds to the lac operator to inhibit transcription in E. coli. This inhibition can be relieved by adding lactose or isopropyl-β-D-thiogalactopyranoside (IPTG).
   6079..6100    +  protein_bind   CAP binding site: CAP binding activates transcription in the presence of cAMP. E. coli catabolite activator protein
   6115..6145    +  promoter       lac promoter: promoter for the E. coli lac operon
   6153..6169    +  protein_bind   lac operator: The lac repressor binds to the lac operator to inhibit transcription in E. coli. This inhibition can be relieved by adding lactose or isopropyl-β-D-thiogalactopyranoside (IPTG). lac repressor encoded by lacI
