[The description below was written by a language model from this plasmid's Addgene catalogue record and pLannotate feature annotations shown in this document.]
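Description:
L4026 (Fire Lab miniprep designation pPD121.92) is an empty-backbone worm expression vector from the 1999 Fire Lab vector kit, intended for building reporter or fusion constructs for use in Caenorhabditis elegans. The catalogue lists the parent backbone as unknown and gives a size of about 6.3 kb, which agrees closely with the 6,322 nt depositor sequence that was annotated. In bacteria it is maintained through a high-copy ColE1/pUC-type origin and selected with ampicillin via the bla gene and its native promoter. Remnants of pUC/pBR322-style cloning vectors are also detected, including fragments of rop, bom and lacI, along with the CAP binding site, lac promoter and lac operator. These are leftovers of the cloning backbone rather than functional parts of the worm payload.

The main annotated payload is a green fluorescent protein coding sequence, identified as an Aequorea victoria-derived, constitutively fluorescent GFP variant. Two fragments of the pUC18/19 multiple cloning site lie upstream of it, separated by roughly 1.7 kb of sequence that the feature table leaves unannotated. The catalogue records "glp1" in the tag/fusion field, which suggests that a glp-1-derived element is part of the cassette, but the automated annotation does not locate it and the record does not say what role it plays. No worm promoter is annotated and no insert is listed, consistent with a vector into which users place their own regulatory or coding sequence by restriction cloning. A short match to C. elegans aex-5 downstream of GFP is only a fragment and may reflect flanking worm genomic sequence. The kit documentation cited by the depositor is the source for the vector's intended design.
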