Addgene plasmid #1617: L4026
Purpose: (Empty Backbone)
Depositing lab: Andrew Fire. Depositing organization: Carnegie Institution for Science.
Backbone
  Vector backbone: Unknown
  Backbone size (bp): 6329
  Vector type: Worm Expression
Growth in bacteria
  Bacterial resistance: Ampicillin, 100 μg/mL
  Growth temperature: 37°C
  Growth strain: DH5alpha
  Copy number: Unknown
Gene/Insert
  Gene/Insert name: None
  Tag / fusion protein: glp1
  Cloning method: Restriction Enzyme
Terms and licenses: Academic/Nonprofit Terms; Industry Terms: Not Available to Industry
Depositor comments: See Fire Lab Vector Kit Documentation 1999. Fire Lab Miniprep Number pPD121.92, Ligation number L4026.
How to cite: L4026 was a gift from Andrew Fire (Addgene plasmid # 1617 ; http://n2t.net/addgene:1617 ; RRID:Addgene_1617)
