>Addgene plasmid #1617 | L4026 | addgene partial sequence | sequence record 16751 | 1617_m13reverse
GCGCGNTNACATGATCTTACTAACTAACTATTCTCATTTAAATTTTCAGAGCTTAAAAATGGCTGACCTC
NCTCACAACGATGGATACGCTAACAACTTGGAAATGAAATAAGCTTGCATGCCTGCAGGCCTTGGTCGAG
TATGAGAAACAACATTAACAATGTTTTGGGAGAAACATGTAGTTTTGTACGTCCGGTCCAGTGAGAGTTT
TCAACTTATTTTGGAAGAAATTTTTTTTTGACAAAATTTTGCAATTTCCCACGCAGAAATACGGTATGCC
CCGTATCTCGCCACGAACATAATATTTTAAATTGACGGAAAGGTGTGCGCCTTTAAGAAGCACAGTAACC
ATTTTCCGGTTTTTTTTTTGAAATTGCCTTTGATTTTTACTTTTTTCTCCCAAAAACGAGAAATTTAATA
TAATCCATCAAAATCTTTGTGAACGAGAGAAATATAGTGAAAAACTCAAAGAAAATTGCGAAATGGATTA
CTGTACTCCATAAAGGCGCACATCTTTTCGAAAAATCGTGAAAAATTGCATCTGACCAACAGTTTTGCGT
GGAATCTTCCTAGATTCAAATTTCCTATGAGTCATAAAACTATCATTTTATCGGACAATAACTACACGTG
TACCTTGTTTCCATATGTTCTACCAATATAATTTGTGTTCATATGTGGCCAGGTACGGGAAATTAGAACA
CGGACTGATTTAGGAAGGTTCAAATTCGAGAACAATGGACGACTTGCTGCACGAAAACGTGGATTATTCT
GAAACCGCCTATGTGATCACTATCGATTTAGCACTTCGGTTTTCTTTTTCCGTTTTCCTTTATATTCCGT
ATTGTATGCCGACAATAACGCTTTTTCTTTGTATAAACATTTCCAGAAGCAGAGCAAATTTGTTTATTCC
AGAATTGACTGAATATTGAAATAATGGTTTACAGACATACTGTAGATTTTTTTTCTATTCNANCATGAAT
ACNGGTTTTCCGTATTTTTAATCTNCCANANANGTTTTGGGGGGGGTTTTTGANAAAAATATTTTAAAAA
AGATAAGCCAAATATCNNAACTACCGGTAAGCGAANGGGGTACGGTCGTCCATTGGCGGACTTCCGAGCT
GGGNCCGGGGNCCCAAANTTTATTTNGNGTTTAAAAAGAATTTCCCTGGGTTTTTTTCCCTTTTTGGACC
CGAAAANAACNTTTTCNGGATTTCCAAAANTTTAAANGNAACNNNAAAAAGTTTNTTTNCCCCCCCCCCT
TTTTTCGGAANTTCCCCNNTGGAAACCGGNNAAAAAGGGTNCCNAAAATNTTGGNAAAAANNCCNNTTTN
CCNCAAAANNTTTNCCCCCNCCNTAGNAACCCTNCCCCCCCCCCCCGGGANAAAAAANNAGNCCNATGGG
GTTTNNCNNCCCCCCCNC
